Addgene plasmid #225760: pET21b FAST-PETase
Purpose: Expresses codon-optimized FAST-PETase in E. coli with a C-terminal his-tag
Depositing lab: Jason Boock. Depositing organization: Miami University (Ohio). Publication: Increased cytoplasmic expression of PETase enzymes in E. coli. Carter LM, MacFarlane CE, Karlock SP, Sen T, Kaar JL, Berberich JA, Boock JT. Microb Cell Fact. 2024 Nov 25;23(1):319. doi: 10.1186/s12934-024-02585-w. PubMed 39582006.
Backbone
  Vector backbone: pET21b
  Backbone manufacturer: Novagen
  Backbone size w/o insert (bp): 5400
  Total vector size (bp): 6155
  Vector type: Bacterial Expression
Growth in bacteria
  Bacterial resistance: Ampicillin, 100 μg/mL
  Growth temperature: 37°C
  Growth strain: DH5alpha
  Copy number: High Copy
Gene/Insert
  Gene/Insert name: FAST-PETase
  Insert size (bp): 798
  Promoter: T7
  Tag / fusion protein: 6xHis Tag (C terminal on insert)
  Cloning method: Restriction Enzyme; 5′ cloning site NdeI (not destroyed); 3′ cloning site XhoI (not destroyed)
  Sequencing primers: 5′ gcgaaattaatacgactcactataggg; 3′ gctagttattgctcagcgg
Terms and licenses: Academic/Nonprofit Terms; Industry Terms: Not Available to Industry
How to cite: pET21b FAST-PETase was a gift from Jason Boock (Addgene plasmid # 225760 ; http://n2t.net/addgene:225760 ; RRID:Addgene_225760)
