[The description below was written by a language model from this plasmid's Addgene catalogue record and pLannotate feature annotations shown in this document.]
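Description:
pET21b FAST-PETase is a 6,155 bp bacterial expression plasmid built on the Novagen pET21b backbone for production of FAST-PETase in E. coli. It is propagated through a ColE1/pMB1-type origin accompanied by the pBR322 bom region and the rop gene, and is selected with ampicillin via the bla (β-lactamase) gene and its promoter. An f1 origin is also present, which permits single-stranded DNA production with helper phage. The automated annotation additionally flags short tetracycline-resistance fragments and a predicted E. coli ORF. These appear to be non-functional pBR322-derived backbone remnants rather than working markers.

The payload is a codon-optimized FAST-PETase coding sequence of about 800 bp, cloned between NdeI and XhoI sites that remain intact. The feature table matches it to the poly(ethylene terephthalate) hydrolase of Ideonella sakaiensis, an enzyme that hydrolyses PET plastic mainly to MHET. Transcription is driven by a T7 promoter followed directly by a lac operator, with translation initiated from the phage T7 gene 10 ribosome binding site and transcription ended by the T7 terminator. The plasmid-borne lacI gene supplies lac repressor, so expression is held off until induction with IPTG in a host that provides T7 RNA polymerase. The XhoI junction fuses the enzyme in frame to a C-terminal 6xHis tag (annotated as a fragment of a 9xHis feature) for metal-affinity purification. The short "SET1" hit lying between the tag and the terminator is most likely a similarity match to vector sequence rather than part of the expressed protein. The associated work concerns improving cytoplasmic expression of PETase enzymes in E. coli, and the construct serves as a source of recombinant, His-tagged FAST-PETase.
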