Features (pLannotate 1.2.2; 19 found; start..end, strand, type, name):
     12..440     +  rep_origin     f1 ori (sequence partly withheld): f1 bacteriophage origin of replication; arrow indicates direction of (+) strand synthesis
    493..597     +  promoter       AmpR promoter: bla
    598..1458    +  CDS            AmpR: β-lactamase; bla; confers resistance to ampicillin, carbenicillin, and related antibiotics
   1629..2217    +  rep_origin     ori: high-copy-number ColE1/pMB1/pBR322/pUC origin of replication
   2403..2542    -  misc_feature   bom: basis of mobility region from pBR322
   2644..2835    -  CDS            rop: Rop protein, which maintains plasmids at low copy number; rop
   2852..3232    +  CDS            YPB1_ECOLX: Protein predicted: Swiss-Prot protein existence level 4. From Escherichia coli.
   3304..3595    -  CDS            TcR (fragment): tetracycline efflux protein; tet; confers resistance to tetracycline
   3610..3631    -  protein_bind   CAP binding site: CAP binding activates transcription in the presence of cAMP. E. coli catabolite activator protein
   3644..4726    -  CDS            lacI: lac repressor; lacI; The lac repressor binds to the lac operator to inhibit transcription in E. coli. This inhibition can be relieved by adding lactose or isopropyl-β-D-thiogalactopyranoside (IPTG).
   4727..4804    -  promoter       lacI promoter: lacI
   4812..5091    -  CDS            TcR (fragment): tetracycline efflux protein; tet; confers resistance to tetracycline
   5113..5131    +  promoter       T7 promoter: promoter for bacteriophage T7 RNA polymerase
   5132..5156    +  protein_bind   lac operator: The lac repressor binds to the lac operator to inhibit transcription in E. coli. This inhibition can be relieved by adding lactose or isopropyl-β-D-thiogalactopyranoside (IPTG). lac repressor encoded by lacI
   5171..5193    +  RBS            RBS: efficient ribosome binding site from bacteriophage T7 gene 10 (Olins and Rangwala, 1989)
   5204..5992    +  CDS            PETH_IDESA (fragment): Experimental evidence at protein level: Swiss-Prot protein existence level 1. Involved in the degradation and assimilation of the plastic poly(ethylene terephthalate) (PET), which allows I.sakaiensis to use PET as its major energy and carbon source for growth. Likely acts synergistically with MHETase to depolymerize PET (PubMed:26965627). Catalyzes the hydrolysis of PET to produce mono(2-hydroxyethyl) terephthalate (MHET) as the major product (PubMed:26965627, PubMed:29666242, PubMed:29603535, PubMed:29374183, PubMed:29235460). Also depolymerizes another semiaromatic polyester, poly(ethylene-2
   5999..6016    +  CDS            9xHis (fragment): 9xHis affinity tag
   6026..6075    +  CDS            SET1 (fragment): solubility-enhancement tag derived from T7 phage gene 10B
   6083..6130    +  terminator     T7 terminator: transcription terminator for bacteriophage T7 RNA polymerase
>Addgene plasmid #225760 | pET21b FAST-PETase | addgene full sequence | sequence record 453965 | Addgene NGS Result
TGGCGAATGGG
[124 nt withheld, positions 12-135]
C
[91 nt withheld, positions 137-227]
A
[49 nt withheld, positions 229-277]
CCTTTGACGTTGGAGTCCACGTTCTTT
[37 nt withheld, positions 305-341]
ACCCTATCTCGGTCTATTCTTTTGATTTATAAGGGATTTTGCCGATTTCGGCCTATTGGTTAAAAAATGA
GCTGATTTAACAAAAATTTAACGCGAATTTTAACAAAATATTAACGCTTACAATTTAGGTGGCACTTTTC
GGGGAAATGTGCGCGGAACCCCTATTTGTTTATTTTTCTAAATACATTCAAATATGTATCCGCTCATGAG
ACAATAACCCTGATAAATGCTTCAATAATATTGAAAAAGGAAGAGTATGAGTATTCAACATTTCCGTGTC
GCCCTTATTCCCTTTTTTGCGGCATTTTGCCTTCCTGTTTTTGCTCACCCAGAAACGCTGGTGAAAGTAA
AAGATGCTGAAGATCAGTTGGGTGCACGAGTGGGTTACATCGAACTGGATCTCAACAGCGGTAAGATCCT
TGAGAGTTTTCGCCCCGAAGAACGTTTTCCAATGATGAGCACTTTTAAAGTTCTGCTATGTGGCGCGGTA
TTATCCCGTATTGACGCCGGGCAAGAGCAACTCGGTCGCCGCATACACTATTCTCAGAATGACTTGGTTG
AGTACTCACCAGTCACAGAAAAGCATCTTACGGATGGCATGACAGTAAGAGAATTATGCAGTGCTGCCAT
AACCATGAGTGATAACACTGCGGCCAACTTACTTCTGACAACGATCGGAGGACCGAAGGAGCTAACCGCT
TTTTTGCACAACATGGGGGATCATGTAACTCGCCTTGATCGTTGGGAACCGGAGCTGAATGAAGCCATAC
CAAACGACGAGCGTGACACCACGATGCCTGCAGCAATGGCAACAACGTTGCGCAAACTATTAACTGGCGA
ACTACTTACTCTAGCTTCCCGGCAACAATTAATAGACTGGATGGAGGCGGATAAAGTTGCAGGACCACTT
CTGCGCTCGGCCCTTCCGGCTGGCTGGTTTATTGCTGATAAATCTGGAGCCGGTGAGCGTGGGTCTCGCG
GTATCATTGCAGCACTGGGGCCAGATGGTAAGCCCTCCCGTATCGTAGTTATCTACACGACGGGGAGTCA
GGCAACTATGGATGAACGAAATAGACAGATCGCTGAGATAGGTGCCTCACTGATTAAGCATTGGTAACTG
TCAGACCAAGTTTACTCATATATACTTTAGATTGATTTAAAACTTCATTTTTAATTTAAAAGGATCTAGG
TGAAGATCCTTTTTGATAATCTCATGACCAAAATCCCTTAACGTGAGTTTTCGTTCCACTGAGCGTCAGA
CCCCGTAGAAAAGATCAAAGGATCTTCTTGAGATCCTTTTTTTCTGCGCGTAATCTGCTGCTTGCAAACA
AAAAAACCACCGCTACCAGCGGTGGTTTGTTTGCCGGATCAAGAGCTACCAACTCTTTTTCCGAAGGTAA
CTGGCTTCAGCAGAGCGCAGATACCAAATACTGTCCTTCTAGTGTAGCCGTAGTTAGGCCACCACTTCAA
GAACTCTGTAGCACCGCCTACATACCTCGCTCTGCTAATCCTGTTACCAGTGGCTGCTGCCAGTGGCGAT
AAGTCGTGTCTTACCGGGTTGGACTCAAGACGATAGTTACCGGATAAGGCGCAGCGGTCGGGCTGAACGG
GGGGTTCGTGCACACAGCCCAGCTTGGAGCGAACGACCTACACCGAACTGAGATACCTACAGCGTGAGCT
ATGAGAAAGCGCCACGCTTCCCGAAGGGAGAAAGGCGGACAGGTATCCGGTAAGCGGCAGGGTCGGAACA
GGAGAGCGCACGAGGGAGCTTCCAGGGGGAAACGCCTGGTATCTTTATAGTCCTGTCGGGTTTCGCCACC
TCTGACTTGAGCGTCGATTTTTGTGATGCTCGTCAGGGGGGCGGAGCCTATGGAAAAACGCCAGCAACGC
GGCCTTTTTACGGTTCCTGGCCTTTTGCTGGCCTTTTGCTCACATGTTCTTTCCTGCGTTATCCCCTGAT
TCTGTGGATAACCGTATTACCGCCTTTGAGTGAGCTGATACCGCTCGCCGCAGCCGAACGACCGAGCGCA
GCGAGTCAGTGAGCGAGGAAGCGGAAGAGCGCCTGATGCGGTATTTTCTCCTTACGCATCTGTGCGGTAT
TTCACACCGCAATGGTGCACTCTCAGTACAATCTGCTCTGATGCCGCATAGTTAAGCCAGTATACACTCC
GCTATCGCTACGTGACTGGGTCATGGCTGCGCCCCGACACCCGCCAACACCCGCTGACGCGCCCTGACGG
GCTTGTCTGCTCCCGGCATCCGCTTACAGACAAGCTGTGACCGTCTCCGGGAGCTGCATGTGTCAGAGGT
TTTCACCGTCATCACCGAAACGCGCGAGGCAGCTGCGGTAAAGCTCATCAGCGTGGTCGTGAAGCGATTC
ACAGATGTCTGCCTGTTCATCCGCGTCCAGCTCGTTGAGTTTCTCCAGAAGCGTTAATGTCTGGCTTCTG
ATAAAGCGGGCCATGTTAAGGGCGGTTTTTTCCTGTTTGGTCACTGATGCCTCCGTGTAAGGGGGATTTC
TGTTCATGGGGGTAATGATACCGATGAAACGAGAGAGGATGCTCACGATACGGGTTACTGATGATGAACA
TGCCCGGTTACTGGAACGTTGTGAGGGTAAACAACTGGCGGTATGGATGCGGCGGGACCAGAGAAAAATC
ACTCAGGGTCAATGCCAGCGCTTCGTTAATACAGATGTAGGTGTTCCACAGGGTAGCCAGCAGCATCCTG
CGATGCAGATCCGGAACATAATGGTGCAGGGCGCTGACTTCCGCGTTTCCAGACTTTACGAAACACGGAA
ACCGAAGACCATTCATGTTGTTGCTCAGGTCGCAGACGTTTTGCAGCAGCAGTCGCTTCACGTTCGCTCG
CGTATCGGTGATTCATTCTGCTAACCAGTAAGGCAACCCCGCCAGCCTAGCCGGGTCCTCAACGACAGGA
GCACGATCATGCGCACCCGTGGGGCCGCCATGCCGGCGATAATGGCCTGCTTCTCGCCGAAACGTTTGGT
GGCGGGACCAGTGACGAAGGCTTGAGCGAGGGCGTGCAAGATTCCGAATACCGCAAGCGACAGGCCGATC
ATCGTCGCGCTCCAGCGAAAGCGGTCCTCGCCGAAAATGACCCAGAGCGCTGCCGGCACCTGTCCTACGA
GTTGCATGATAAAGAAGACAGTCATAAGTGCGGCGACGATAGTCATGCCCCGCGCCCACCGGAAGGAGCT
GACTGGGTTGAAGGCTCTCAAGGGCATCGGTCGAGATCCCGGTGCCTAATGAGTGAGCTAACTTACATTA
ATTGCGTTGCGCTCACTGCCCGCTTTCCAGTCGGGAAACCTGTCGTGCCAGCTGCATTAATGAATCGGCC
AACGCGCGGGGAGAGGCGGTTTGCGTATTGGGCGCCAGGGTGGTTTTTCTTTTCACCAGTGAGACGGGCA
ACAGCTGATTGCCCTTCACCGCCTGGCCCTGAGAGAGTTGCAGCAAGCGGTCCACGCTGGTTTGCCCCAG
CAGGCGAAAATCCTGTTTGATGGTGGTTAACGGCGGGATATAACATGAGCTGTCTTCGGTATCGTCGTAT
CCCACTACCGAGATATCCGCACCAACGCGCAGCCCGGACTCGGTAATGGCGCGCATTGCGCCCAGCGCCA
TCTGATCGTTGGCAACCAGCATCGCAGTGGGAACGATGCCCTCATTCAGCATTTGCATGGTTTGTTGAAA
ACCGGACATGGCACTCCAGTCGCCTTCCCGTTCCGCTATCGGCTGAATTTGATTGCGAGTGAGATATTTA
TGCCAGCCAGCCAGACGCAGACGCGCCGAGACAGAACTTAATGGGCCCGCTAACAGCGCGATTTGCTGGT
GACCCAATGCGACCAGATGCTCCACGCCCAGTCGCGTACCGTCTTCATGGGAGAAAATAATACTGTTGAT
GGGTGTCTGGTCAGAGACATCAAGAAATAACGCCGGAACATTAGTGCAGGCAGCTTCCACAGCAATGGCA
TCCTGGTCATCCAGCGGATAGTTAATGATCAGCCCACTGACGCGTTGCGCGAGAAGATTGTGCACCGCCG
CTTTACAGGCTTCGACGCCGCTTCGTTCTACCATCGACACCACCACGCTGGCACCCAGTTGATCGGCGCG
AGATTTAATCGCCGCGACAATTTGCGACGGCGCGTGCAGGGCCAGACTGGAGGTGGCAACGCCAATCAGC
AACGACTGTTTGCCCGCCAGTTGTTGTGCCACGCGGTTGGGAATGTAATTCAGCTCCGCCATCGCCGCTT
CCACTTTTTCCCGCGTTTTCGCAGAAACGTGGCTGGCCTGGTTCACCACGCGGGAAACGGTCTGATAAGA
GACACCGGCATACTCTGCGACATCGTATAACGTTACTGGTTTCACATTCACCACCCTGAATTGACTCTCT
TCCGGGCGCTATCATGCCATACCGCGAAAGGTTTTGCGCCATTCGATGGTGTCCGGGATCTCGACGCTCT
CCCTTATGCGACTCCTGCATTAGGAAGCAGCCCAGTAGTAGGTTGAGGCCGTTGAGCACCGCCGCCGCAA
GGAATGGTGCATGCAAGGAGATGGCGCCCAACAGTCCCCCGGCCACGGGGCCTGCCACCATACCCACGCC
GAAACAAGCGCTCATGAGCCCGAAGTGGCGAGCCCGATCTTCCCCATCGGTGATGTCGGCGATATAGGCG
CCAGCAACCGCACCTGTGGCGCCGGTGATGCCGGCCACGATGCGTCCGGCGTAGAGGATCGAGATCTCGA
TCCCGCGAAATTAATACGACTCACTATAGGGGAATTGTGAGCGGATAACAATTCCCCTCTAGAAATAATT
TTGTTTAACTTTAAGAAGGAGATATACATATGCAGACTAATCCATACGCCCGCGGACCTAACCCTACGGC
GGCGAGTTTGGAGGCTTCTGCTGGTCCGTTCACAGTTCGTTCTTTTACGGTGTCGCGTCCAAGCGGGTAC
GGCGCTGGAACCGTCTACTATCCCACTAACGCTGGAGGCACAGTAGGAGCTATCGCCATTGTCCCCGGCT
ACACTGCTCGCCAAAGCAGTATCAAATGGTGGGGTCCGCGCTTGGCCTCACATGGGTTTGTTGTGATTAC
CATCGACACTAATTCCACATTGGACCAGCCAGAATCACGTTCTTCACAACAAATGGCTGCCTTACGCCAA
GTGGCGTCGCTTAATGGGACTTCTAGTTCACCAATCTACGGTAAGGTAGATACTGCTCGCATGGGAGTTA
TGGGATGGAGCATGGGCGGTGGGGGGAGCCTTATTTCCGCAGCGAATAACCCATCCCTGAAGGCTGCCGC
ACCTCAGGCCCCGTGGCATTCGTCAACTAATTTCAGCTCGGTCACCGTCCCTACTCTTATTTTCGCTTGT
GAAAACGACAGTATCGCACCTGTTAATTCATCGGCACTGCCAATCTATGATTCCATGTCCCAGAACGCTA
AGCAATTCCTGGAGATTAAAGGGGGAAGTCACTCGTGCGCTAATAGTGGGAACAGTAATCAAGCTCTTAT
CGGGAAGAAGGGTGTTGCATGGATGAAACGCTTTATGGACAACGACACACGTTATAGTACCTTTGCGTGC
GAAAATCCTAATTCTACGGCGGTGAGTGACTTCCGCACGGCAAATTGCAGCCTCGAGCACCACCACCACC
ACCACTGAGATCCGGCTGCTAACAAAGCCCGAAAGGAAGCTGAGTTGGCTGCTGCCACCGCTGAGCAATA
ACTAGCATAACCCCTTGGGGCCTCTAAACGGGTCTTGAGGGGTTTTTTGCTGAAAGGAGGAACTATATCC
GGAT
